>Addgene plasmid #215587 | pGAL4-DBD-HOXC4-AroLITE_S | addgene full sequence | sequence record 429191 | Addgene NGS Result
GACATTGATTATTGACTAGTTATTAATAGTAATCAATTACGGGGTCATTAGTTCATAGCCCATATATGGA
GTTCCGCGTTACATAACTTACGGTAAATGGCCCGCCTGGCTGACCGCCCAACGACCCCCGCCCATTGACG
TCAATAATGACGTATGTTCCCATAGTAACGCCAATAGGGACTTTCCATTGACGTCAATGGGTGGAGTATT
TACGGTAAACTGCCCACTTGGCAGTACATCAAGTGTATCATATGCCAAGTACGCCCCCTATTGACGTCAA
TGACGGTAAATGGCCCGCCTGGCATTATGCCCAGTACATGACCTTATGGGACTTTCCTACTTGGCAGTAC
ATCTACGTATTAGTCATCGCTATTACCATGGTGATGCGGTTTTGGCAGTACATCAATGGGCGTGGATAGC
GGTTTGACTCACGGGGATTTCCAAGTCTCCACCCCATTGACGTCAATGGGAGTTTGTTTTGGCACCAAAA
TCAACGGGACTTTCCAAAATGTCGTAACAACTCCGCCCCATTGACGCAAATGGGCGGTAGGCGTGTACGG
TGGGAGGTCTATATAAGCAGAGCTCTCTGGCTAACTAGAGAACCCACTGCTTACTGGCTTATCGAAATTA
ATACGACTCACTATAGGGAGACCCAAGCTTGGTACCGAGCTCGGATCCACTAGTAACGGCCGCCAGTGTG
CTGGAATTCATGAAGCTACTGTCTTCTATCGAACAAGCATGCGATATTTGCCGACTTAAAAAGCTCAAGT
GCTCCAAAGAAAAACCGAAGTGCGCCAAGTGTCTGAAGAACAACTGGGAGTGTCGCTACTCTCCCAAAAC
CAAAAGGTCTCCGCTGACTAGGGCACATCTGACAGAAGTGGAATCAAGGCTAGAAAGACTGGAACAGCTA
TTTCTACTGATTTTTCCTCGAGAAGACCTTGACATGATTTTGAAAATGGATTCTTTACAGGATATAAAAG
CATTGTTAACAGGATTATTTGTACAAGATAATGTGAATAAAGATGCCGTCACAGATAGATTGGCTTCAGT
GGAGACTGATATGCCTCTAACATTGAGACAGCATAGAATAAGTGCGACATCATCATCGGAAGAGAGTAGT
AACAAAGGTCAAAGACAGTTGACTGTATCGGCGATACATATGATTATGTCAAGCTCACTGATGGATTCCA
ATTCAATTGACCCAAAGTCTCCCCCTTGTGAGGAGTCATCCCAGAACTCTTCCATTCCCGAGCATTCCCC
AGAGAGTTATGGGAGAACAAGAGAGTCCGGCAGTCAACACCATCATCAAGAACTTAGTCCACCCCCACCC
CCACGGCCCTCTTCTCCCGAACGTCAATCCTCATGTACTTCCCTGCAAGGCCCTGGGAACTCAAGGGGTC
ATGGACCAGCACAAGCCGGACATCATCATCCAGAAAAGAGCCAATCCTTGTGTGAACCAGCACCCCTGAG
CGGTGCGAGCGCGTCACCATCTCCTGCACCACCTGCGTGTTCACAACCCGCACCGGATCACCCAAGTTCT
GCAGCTTCTAAACAGCCAATTGTGTCACCTTCAATGAAGGTGTCTAGAGGGCCCTATTCTATAGTGTCAC
CTAAATGCTAGAGCTCGCTGATCAGCCTCGACTGTGCCTTCTAGTTGCCAGCCATCTGTTGTTTGCCCCT
CCCCCGTGCCTTCCTTGACCCTGGAAGGTGCCACTCCCACTGTCCTTTCCTAATAAAATGAGGAAATTGC
ATCGCATTGTCTGAGTAGGTGTCATTCTATTCTGGGGGGTGGGGTGGGGCAGGACAGCAAGGGGGAGGAT
TGGGAAGACAATAGCAGGCATGCTGGGGATGCGGTGGGCTCTATGGCTTCTGAGGCGGAAAGAACCAGCT
GGGGCTCTAGGGGGTATCCCC
[124 nt withheld, positions 1912-2035]
C
[91 nt withheld, positions 2037-2127]
A
[49 nt withheld, positions 2129-2177]
CCTTTGACGTTGGAGTCCACGTTCTTT
[37 nt withheld, positions 2205-2241]
ACCCTATCTCGGTCTATTCTTTTGATTTATAAGGGATTTTGCCGATTTCGGCCTATTGGTTAAAAAATGA
GCTGATTTAACAAAAATTTAACGCGAATTAATTCTGTGGAATGTGTGTCAGTTAGGGTGTGGAAAGTCCC
CAGGCTCCCCAGCAGGCAGAAGTATGCAAAGCATGCATCTCAATTAGTCAGCAACCAGGTGTGGAAAGTC
CCCAGGCTCCCCAGCAGGCAGAAGTATGCAAAGCATGCATCTCAATTAGTCAGCAACCATAGTCCCGCCC
CTAACTCCGCCCATCCCGCCCCTAACTCCGCCCAGTTCCGCCCATTCTCCGCCCCATGGCTGACTAATTT
TTTTTATTTATGCAGAGGCCGAGGCCGCCTCTGCCTCTGAGCTATTCCAGAAGTAGTGAGGAGGCTTTTT
TGGAGGCCTAGGCTTTTGCAAAAAGCTCCCGGGAGCTTGTATATCCATTTTCGGATCTGATCAAGAGACA
GGATGAGGATCGTTTCGCATGATTGAACAAGATGGATTGCACGCAGGTTCTCCGGCCGCTTGGGTGGAGA
GGCTATTCGGCTATGACTGGGCACAACAGACAATCGGCTGCTCTGATGCCGCCGTGTTCCGGCTGTCAGC
GCAGGGGCGCCCGGTTCTTTTTGTCAAGACCGACCTGTCCGGTGCCCTGAATGAACTGCAGGACGAGGCA
GCGCGGCTATCGTGGCTGGCCACGACGGGCGTTCCTTGCGCAGCTGTGCTCGACGTTGTCACTGAAGCGG
GAAGGGACTGGCTGCTATTGGGCGAAGTGCCGGGGCAGGATCTCCTGTCATCTCACCTTGCTCCTGCCGA
GAAAGTATCCATCATGGCTGATGCAATGCGGCGGCTGCATACGCTTGATCCGGCTACCTGCCCATTCGAC
CACCAAGCGAAACATCGCATCGAGCGAGCACGTACTCGGATGGAAGCCGGTCTTGTCGATCAGGATGATC
TGGACGAAGAGCATCAGGGGCTCGCGCCAGCCGAACTGTTCGCCAGGCTCAAGGCGCGCATGCCCGACGG
CGAGGATCTCGTCGTGACCCATGGCGATGCCTGCTTGCCGAATATCATGGTGGAAAATGGCCGCTTTTCT
GGATTCATCGACTGTGGCCGGCTGGGTGTGGCGGACCGCTATCAGGACATAGCGTTGGCTACCCGTGATA
TTGCTGAAGAGCTTGGCGGCGAATGGGCTGACCGCTTCCTCGTGCTTTACGGTATCGCCGCTCCCGATTC
GCAGCGCATCGCCTTCTATCGCCTTCTTGACGAGTTCTTCTGAGCGGGACTCTGGGGTTCGAAATGACCG
ACCAAGCGACGCCCAACCTGCCATCACGAGATTTCGATTCCACCGCCGCCTTCTATGAAAGGTTGGGCTT
CGGAATCGTTTTCCGGGACGCCGGCTGGATGATCCTCCAGCGCGGGGATCTCATGCTGGAGTTCTTCGCC
CACCCCAACTTGTTTATTGCAGCTTATAATGGTTACAAATAAAGCAATAGCATCACAAATTTCACAAATA
AAGCATTTTTTTCACTGCATTCTAGTTGTGGTTTGTCCAAACTCATCAATGTATCTTATCATGTCTGTAT
ACCGTCGACCTCTAGCTAGAGCTTGGCGTAATCATGGTCATAGCTGTTTCCTGTGTGAAATTGTTATCCG
CTCACAATTCCACACAACATACGAGCCGGAAGCATAAAGTGTAAAGCCTGGGGTGCCTAATGAGTGAGCT
AACTCACATTAATTGCGTTGCGCTCACTGCCCGCTTTCCAGTCGGGAAACCTGTCGTGCCAGCTGCATTA
ATGAATCGGCCAACGCGCGGGGAGAGGCGGTTTGCGTATTGGGCGCTCTTCCGCTTCCTCGCTCACTGAC
TCGCTGCGCTCGGTCGTTCGGCTGCGGCGAGCGGTATCAGCTCACTCAAAGGCGGTAATACGGTTATCCA
CAGAATCAGGGGATAACGCAGGAAAGAACATGTGAGCAAAAGGCCAGCAAAAGGCCAGGAACCGTAAAAA
GGCCGCGTTGCTGGCGTTTTTCCATAGGCTCCGCCCCCCTGACGAGCATCACAAAAATCGACGCTCAAGT
CAGAGGTGGCGAAACCCGACAGGACTATAAAGATACCAGGCGTTTCCCCCTGGAAGCTCCCTCGTGCGCT
CTCCTGTTCCGACCCTGCCGCTTACCGGATACCTGTCCGCCTTTCTCCCTTCGGGAAGCGTGGCGCTTTC
TCATAGCTCACGCTGTAGGTATCTCAGTTCGGTGTAGGTCGTTCGCTCCAAGCTGGGCTGTGTGCACGAA
CCCCCCGTTCAGCCCGACCGCTGCGCCTTATCCGGTAACTATCGTCTTGAGTCCAACCCGGTAAGACACG
ACTTATCGCCACTGGCAGCAGCCACTGGTAACAGGATTAGCAGAGCGAGGTATGTAGGCGGTGCTACAGA
GTTCTTGAAGTGGTGGCCTAACTACGGCTACACTAGAAGAACAGTATTTGGTATCTGCGCTCTGCTGAAG
CCAGTTACCTTCGGAAAAAGAGTTGGTAGCTCTTGATCCGGCAAACAAACCACCGCTGGTAGCGGTGGTT
TTTTTGTTTGCAAGCAGCAGATTACGCGCAGAAAAAAAGGATCTCAAGAAGATCCTTTGATCTTTTCTAC
GGGGTCTGACGCTCAGTGGAACGAAAACTCACGTTAAGGGATTTTGGTCATGAGATTATCAAAAAGGATC
TTCACCTAGATCCTTTTAAATTAAAAATGAAGTTTTAAATCAATCTAAAGTATATATGAGTAAACTTGGT
CTGACAGTTACCAATGCTTAATCAGTGAGGCACCTATCTCAGCGATCTGTCTATTTCGTTCATCCATAGT
TGCCTGACTTCCCGTCGTGTAGATAACTACGATACGGGAGGGCTTACCATCTGGCCCCAGTGCTGCAATG
ATACCGCGAGACCCACGCTCACCGGCTCCAGATTTATCAGCAATAAACCAGCCAGCCGGAAGGGCCGAGC
GCAGAAGTGGTCCTGCAACTTTATCCGCCTCCATCCAGTCTATTAATTGTTGCCGGGAAGCTAGAGTAAG
TAGTTCGCCAGTTAATAGTTTGCGCAACGTTGTTGCCATTGCTACAGGCATCGTGGTGTCACGCTCGTCG
TTTGGTATGGCTTCATTCAGCTCCGGTTCCCAACGATCAAGGCGAGTTACATGATCCCCCATGTTGTGCA
AAAAAGCGGTTAGCTCCTTCGGTCCTCCGATCGTTGTCAGAAGTAAGTTGGCCGCAGTGTTATCACTCAT
GGTTATGGCAGCACTGCATAATTCTCTTACTGTCATGCCATCCGTAAGATGCTTTTCTGTGACTGGTGAG
TACTCAACCAAGTCATTCTGAGAATAGTGTATGCGGCGACCGAGTTGCTCTTGCCCGGCGTCAATACGGG
ATAATACCGCGCCACATAGCAGAACTTTAAAAGTGCTCATCATTGGAAAACGTTCTTCGGGGCGAAAACT
CTCAAGGATCTTACCGCTGTTGAGATCCAGTTCGATGTAACCCACTCGTGCACCCAACTGATCTTCAGCA
TCTTTTACTTTCACCAGCGTTTCTGGGTGAGCAAAAACAGGAAGGCAAAATGCCGCAAAAAAGGGAATAA
GGGCGACACGGAAATGTTGAATACTCATACTCTTCCTTTTTCAATATTATTGAAGCATTTATCAGGGTTA
TTGTCTCATGAGCGGATACATATTTGAATGTATTTAGAAAAATAAACAAATAGGGGTTCCGCGCACATTT
CCCCGAAAAGTGCCACCTGACGTCGACGGATCGGGAGATCTCCCGATCCCCTATGGTGCACTCTCAGTAC
AATCTGCTCTGATGCCGCATAGTTAAGCCAGTATCTGCTCCCTGCTTGTGTGTTGGAGGTCGCTGAGTAG
TGCGCGAGCAAAATTTAAGCTACAACAAGGCAAGGCTTGACCGACAATTGCATGAAGAATCTGCTTAGGG
TTAGGCGTTTTGCGCTGCTTCGCGATGTACGGGCCAGATATACGCGTT
Features (pLannotate 1.2.2; 22 found; start..end, strand, type, name):
      1..380     +  enhancer       CMV enhancer: human cytomegalovirus immediate early enhancer
    381..584     +  promoter       CMV promoter: human cytomegalovirus (CMV) immediate early promoter
    580..613     +  LTR            5' LTR (truncated) (fragment): truncated 5' long terminal repeat (LTR) from HIV-1
    629..647     +  promoter       T7 promoter: promoter for bacteriophage T7 RNA polymerase
    710..1150    +  CDS            GAL4 DNA binding domain: DNA binding domain of the GAL4 transcriptional activator; Saccharomyces cerevisiae GAL4 (truncated)
   1160..1579    +  CDS            HOXC4 (fragment): HXC4_HUMAN - Also known as HOX3E. Experimental evidence at protein level: Swiss-Prot protein existence level 1. Sequence-specific transcription factor which is part of a developmental regulatory system that provides cells with specific positional identities on the anterior-posterior axis. From Homo sapiens (Human).
   1598..1616    -  promoter       SP6 promoter: promoter for bacteriophage SP6 RNA polymerase
   1642..1866    +  polyA_signal   bGH poly(A) signal: bovine growth hormone polyadenylation signal
   1870..1891    +  promoter       SV40 promoter (fragment): SV40 enhancer and early promoter
   1912..2340    +  rep_origin     f1 ori (sequence partly withheld): f1 bacteriophage origin of replication; arrow indicates direction of (+) strand synthesis
   2354..2683    +  promoter       SV40 promoter: SV40 enhancer and early promoter
   2750..3541    +  CDS            neo: KKA2_KLEPN - Also known as kan, nptII. Experimental evidence at protein level: Swiss-Prot protein existence level 1. Resistance to kanamycin, neomycin, paromomycin, ribostamycin, butirosin and gentamicin B. From Klebsiella pneumoniae.
   3565..3723    +  CDS            ble (fragment): BLE_KLEPN - Experimental evidence at protein level: Swiss-Prot protein existence level 1. Binding protein with a strong affinity to the bleomycin family of antibiotics. Binds to CL990; an antimitotic-antibiotic compound. From Klebsiella pneumoniae.
   3718..3839    +  polyA_signal   SV40 poly(A) signal: SV40 polyadenylation signal
   3912..3928    -  protein_bind   lac operator: The lac repressor binds to the lac operator to inhibit transcription in E. coli. This inhibition can be relieved by adding lactose or isopropyl-β-D-thiogalactopyranoside (IPTG). lac repressor encoded by lacI
   3936..3966    -  promoter       lac promoter: promoter for the E. coli lac operon
   3981..4002    -  protein_bind   CAP binding site: CAP binding activates transcription in the presence of cAMP. E. coli catabolite activator protein
   4015..4107    -  CDS            lacI (fragment): lac repressor; lacI; The lac repressor binds to the lac operator to inhibit transcription in E. coli. This inhibition can be relieved by adding lactose or isopropyl-β-D-thiogalactopyranoside (IPTG).
   4290..4878    -  rep_origin     ori: high-copy-number ColE1/pMB1/pBR322/pUC origin of replication
   5049..5909    -  CDS            AmpR: β-lactamase; bla; confers resistance to ampicillin, carbenicillin, and related antibiotics
   5910..6014    -  promoter       AmpR promoter: bla
   6073..6125    -  misc_feature   bom (fragment): basis of mobility region from pBR322
