[The description below was written by a language model from this plasmid's Addgene catalogue record and pLannotate feature annotations shown in this document.]
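Description:
pGAL4-DBD-HOXC4-AroLITE_S is a 6.3 kb mammalian expression plasmid built on the pGAL4-DBD-MCS backbone, designed to overexpress a fusion of the yeast GAL4 DNA-binding domain with a variant of the human homeobox transcription factor HOXC4. It is propagated in E. coli through a high-copy ColE1/pUC-type origin with ampicillin selection from the β-lactamase gene. It also carries an f1 phage origin. For mammalian cells, a separate cassette places a neomycin/kanamycin phosphotransferase gene under the SV40 enhancer/early promoter with an SV40 polyadenylation signal, which would permit G418 selection of stable transfectants. Short annotated fragments (HIV-1 LTR, ble, lacI, bom, and the lac promoter/operator region) appear to be backbone remnants rather than functional parts.

The expression unit is driven by the CMV immediate-early enhancer and promoter and terminated by the bovine growth hormone polyadenylation signal, with flanking T7 and SP6 phage promoters. The GAL4 DNA-binding domain is followed almost immediately by a roughly 420 bp segment annotated as a fragment of HOXC4, inserted by Gibson cloning, so only part of the protein, not the full-length factor, is fused. The "AroLITE S" designation names the engineered variant, but the record does not define the sequence changes it carries. Tethering a transcription factor segment to GAL4-DBD is the standard arrangement for recruiting it to GAL4 UAS sites in a co-transfected reporter, allowing its transactivation strength to be measured independently of its own DNA binding. This fits the associated study of activity and specificity in human transcription factors, although the record itself states only overexpression as the purpose.
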