Addgene plasmid #215587: pGAL4-DBD-HOXC4-AroLITE_S
Purpose: For overexpression of Gal4-DBD HOXC4 AroLITE S
Depositing lab: Denes Hnisz. Depositing organization: Max Planck Institute for Molecular Genetics. Publication: An activity-specificity trade-off encoded in human transcription factors. Naderi J, Magalhaes AP, Kibar G, Stik G, Zhang Y, Mackowiak SD, Wieler HM, Rossi F, Buschow R, Christou-Kent M, Alcoverro-Bertran M, Graf T, Vingron M, Hnisz D. Nat Cell Biol. 2024 Aug;26(8):1309-1321. doi: 10.1038/s41556-024-01411-0. Epub 2024 Jul 5. PubMed 38969762.
Backbone
  Vector backbone: pGAL4-DBD-MCS
  Vector type: Mammalian Expression
Growth in bacteria
  Bacterial resistance: Ampicillin, 100 μg/mL
  Growth temperature: 37°C
  Growth strain: DH5alpha
  Copy number: High Copy
Gene/Insert
  Gene/Insert name: HOXC4 AroLITE S
  Species: H. sapiens (human)
  Entrez Gene: HOXC4 (a.k.a. HOX3, HOX3E, cp19)
  Cloning method: Gibson Cloning
Terms and licenses: Academic/Nonprofit Terms; Industry Terms: Not Available to Industry
How to cite: pGAL4-DBD-HOXC4-AroLITE_S was a gift from Denes Hnisz (Addgene plasmid # 215587 ; http://n2t.net/addgene:215587 ; RRID:Addgene_215587)
